Addgene plasmid #42036: pmyc-GFP-TNRC6A-del.GW-II+III
Depositing lab: Kumiko Ui-Tei. Depositing organization: The University of Tokyo. Publication: Human TNRC6A is an Argonaute-navigator protein for microRNA-mediated gene silencing in the nucleus. Nishi K, Nishi A, Nagasawa T, Ui-Tei K. RNA. 2013 Jan;19(1):17-35. doi: 10.1261/rna.034769.112. Epub 2012 Nov 13. PubMed 23150874.
Backbone
  Vector backbone: pcDNA3.1
  Backbone size w/o insert (bp): 5338
  Total vector size (bp): 10705
  Vector type: Mammalian Expression
  Selectable markers: Neomycin (select with G418)
Growth in bacteria
  Bacterial resistance: Ampicillin, 100 μg/mL
  Growth temperature: 37°C
  Growth strain: DH5alpha
  Copy number: High Copy
Gene/Insert
  Gene/Insert name: TNRC6A (alt name: GW182)
  Species: H. sapiens (human)
  Mutation: deleted aa716-772 and aa804-924
  GenBank ID: AAK62026.1
  Entrez Gene: TNRC6A (a.k.a. CAGH26, FAME6, GW1, GW182, TNRC6)
  Promoter: CMV
  Tag / fusion protein: Myc (N terminal on insert); EGFP (N terminal on insert)
  Cloning method: Restriction Enzyme; 5′ cloning site NheI (not destroyed); 3′ cloning site XbaI (not destroyed)
  Sequencing primers: 5′ CGCAAATGGGCGGTAGGCGTG
Terms and licenses: Academic/Nonprofit Terms; Industry Terms: Not Available to Industry
How to cite: pmyc-GFP-TNRC6A-del.GW-II+III was a gift from Kumiko Ui-Tei (Addgene plasmid # 42036 ; http://n2t.net/addgene:42036 ; RRID:Addgene_42036)
