[The description below was written by a language model from this plasmid's Addgene catalogue record and pLannotate feature annotations shown in this document.]
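Description:
pmyc-GFP-TNRC6A-del.GW-II+III is a 10.7 kb mammalian expression plasmid built on the pcDNA3.1 backbone. It carries a deletion mutant of human TNRC6A (also known as GW182), a scaffold protein that associates with Argonaute proteins in microRNA- and siRNA-mediated gene silencing. The plasmid is maintained in E. coli through a high-copy ColE1/pUC-type origin and an ampicillin resistance gene (β-lactamase with its own promoter). An f1 origin is also present. For selection in mammalian cells, an SV40 early promoter drives a neomycin phosphotransferase gene followed by an SV40 polyadenylation signal, which allows G418 selection of stable transfectants.

The expression cassette uses the CMV immediate-early enhancer and promoter, with a T7 promoter just downstream, and ends in the bovine growth hormone polyadenylation signal. The open reading frame encodes an N-terminal Myc epitope and EGFP fused in frame to TNRC6A. The automated annotation detects EGFP and the TNRC6A coding region, but it does not separately call the short Myc tag listed in the catalogue entry. The TNRC6A insert lacks amino acids 716–772 and 804–924, which the plasmid name designates as the GW-II and GW-III regions. It was cloned between NheI and XbaI sites, both of which are retained.

The associated publication concerns TNRC6A as an Argonaute-navigating protein for microRNA silencing in the nucleus. In that context, the construct appears intended for transfection studies in which the EGFP tag reports the mutant's subcellular localisation and the Myc tag supports detection or immunoprecipitation. This would allow the contribution of the deleted GW regions to be compared with that of other TNRC6A variants.
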