Features (pLannotate 1.2.2; 21 found; start..end, strand, type, name):
     28..80      -  misc_feature   bom (fragment): basis of mobility region from pBR322
    235..614     +  enhancer       CMV enhancer: human cytomegalovirus immediate early enhancer
    615..818     +  promoter       CMV promoter: human cytomegalovirus (CMV) immediate early promoter
    814..847     +  LTR            5' LTR (truncated) (fragment): truncated 5' long terminal repeat (LTR) from HIV-1
    863..881     +  promoter       T7 promoter: promoter for bacteriophage T7 RNA polymerase
    949..1665    +  CDS            EGFP: EGFP is a basic (constitutively fluorescent) green fluorescent protein published in 1996, derived from Aequorea victoria. It is reported to be a rapidly-maturing weak dimer with moderate acid sensitivity.
   1654..6264    +  CDS            TNRC6A (fragment): TNR6A_HUMAN - Also known as CAGH26, KIAA1460, TNRC6. Experimental evidence at protein level: Swiss-Prot protein existence level 1. Plays a role in RNA-mediated gene silencing by both micro- RNAs (miRNAs) and short interfering RNAs (siRNAs). Required for miRNA- dependent repression of translation and for siRNA-dependent endonucleolytic cleavage of complementary mRNAs by argonaute family proteins. As a scaffolding protein, associates with argonaute proteins bound to partially complementary mRNAs, and can simultaneously recruit CCR4-NOT and PAN deadenylase complexes. From Homo sapiens (Human).
   6305..6529    +  polyA_signal   bGH poly(A) signal: bovine growth hormone polyadenylation signal
   6533..6554    +  promoter       SV40 promoter (fragment): SV40 enhancer and early promoter
   6575..7003    +  rep_origin     f1 ori (sequence partly withheld): f1 bacteriophage origin of replication; arrow indicates direction of (+) strand synthesis
   7017..7346    +  promoter       SV40 promoter: SV40 enhancer and early promoter
   7413..8204    +  CDS            neo: KKA2_KLEPN - Also known as kan, nptII. Experimental evidence at protein level: Swiss-Prot protein existence level 1. Resistance to kanamycin, neomycin, paromomycin, ribostamycin, butirosin and gentamicin B. From Klebsiella pneumoniae.
   8228..8386    +  CDS            ble (fragment): BLE_KLEPN - Experimental evidence at protein level: Swiss-Prot protein existence level 1. Binding protein with a strong affinity to the bleomycin family of antibiotics. Binds to CL990; an antimitotic-antibiotic compound. From Klebsiella pneumoniae.
   8381..8502    +  polyA_signal   SV40 poly(A) signal: SV40 polyadenylation signal
   8573..8595    -  protein_bind   lac operator (fragment): The lac repressor binds to the lac operator to inhibit transcription in E. coli. This inhibition can be relieved by adding lactose or isopropyl-β-D-thiogalactopyranoside (IPTG). lac repressor encoded by lacI
   8599..8629    -  promoter       lac promoter: promoter for the E. coli lac operon
   8644..8665    -  protein_bind   CAP binding site: CAP binding activates transcription in the presence of cAMP. E. coli catabolite activator protein
   8678..8770    -  CDS            lacI (fragment): lac repressor; lacI; The lac repressor binds to the lac operator to inhibit transcription in E. coli. This inhibition can be relieved by adding lactose or isopropyl-β-D-thiogalactopyranoside (IPTG).
   8953..9538    -  rep_origin     ori: high-copy-number ColE1/pMB1/pBR322/pUC origin of replication
   9709..10569   -  CDS            AmpR: β-lactamase; bla; confers resistance to ampicillin, carbenicillin, and related antibiotics
  10570..10674   -  promoter       AmpR promoter: bla
>Addgene plasmid #42036 | pmyc-GFP-TNRC6A-del.GW-II+III | depositor full sequence | sequence record 56745 | pmyc-GFP-TNRC6A-del.GW-II+III sequence 10705 bps
GACGGATCGGGAGATCTCCCGATCCCCTATGGTGCACTCTCAGTACAATCTGCTCTGATGCCGCATAGTT
AAGCCAGTATCTGCTCCCTGCTTGTGTGTTGGAGGTCGCTGAGTAGTGCGCGAGCAAAATTTAAGCTACA
ACAAGGCAAGGCTTGACCGACAATTGCATGAAGAATCTGCTTAGGGTTAGGCGTTTTGCGCTGCTTCGCG
ATGTACGGGCCAGATATACGCGTTGACATTGATTATTGACTAGTTATTAATAGTAATCAATTACGGGGTC
ATTAGTTCATAGCCCATATATGGAGTTCCGCGTTACATAACTTACGGTAAATGGCCCGCCTGGCTGACCG
CCCAACGACCCCCGCCCATTGACGTCAATAATGACGTATGTTCCCATAGTAACGCCAATAGGGACTTTCC
ATTGACGTCAATGGGTGGAGTATTTACGGTAAACTGCCCACTTGGCAGTACATCAAGTGTATCATATGCC
AAGTACGCCCCCTATTGACGTCAATGACGGTAAATGGCCCGCCTGGCATTATGCCCAGTACATGACCTTA
TGGGACTTTCCTACTTGGCAGTACATCTACGTATTAGTCATCGCTATTACCATGGTGATGCGGTTTTGGC
AGTACATCAATGGGCGTGGATAGCGGTTTGACTCACGGGGATTTCCAAGTCTCCACCCCATTGACGTCAA
TGGGAGTTTGTTTTGGCACCAAAATCAACGGGACTTTCCAAAATGTCGTAACAACTCCGCCCCATTGACG
CAAATGGGCGGTAGGCGTGTACGGTGGGAGGTCTATATAAGCAGAGCTCTCTGGCTAACTAGAGAACCCA
CTGCTTACTGGCTTATCGAAATTAATACGACTCACTATAGGGAGACCCAAGCTGGCTAGCCCACCAATGG
AACAAAAACTCATCTCAGAAGAGGATCTGTCCGGCGGCATGGTGAGCAAGGGCGAGGAGCTGTTCACCGG
GGTGGTGCCCATCCTGGTCGAGCTGGACGGCGACGTAAACGGCCACAAGTTCAGCGTGTCCGGCGAGGGC
GAGGGCGATGCCACCTACGGCAAGCTGACCCTGAAGTTCATCTGCACCACCGGCAAGCTGCCCGTGCCCT
GGCCCACCCTCGTGACCACCCTGACCTACGGCGTGCAGTGCTTCAGCCGCTACCCCGACCACATGAAGCA
GCACGACTTCTTCAAGTCCGCCATGCCCGAAGGCTACGTCCAGGAGCGCACCATCTTCTTCAAGGACGAC
GGCAACTACAAGACCCGCGCCGAGGTGAAGTTCGAGGGCGACACCCTGGTGAACCGCATCGAGCTGAAGG
GCATCGACTTCAAGGAGGACGGCAACATCCTGGGGCACAAGCTGGAGTACAACTACAACAGCCACAACGT
CTATATCATGGCCGACAAGCAGAAGAACGGCATCAAGGTGAACTTCAAGATCCGCCACAACATCGAGGAC
GGCAGCGTGCAGCTCGCCGACCACTACCAGCAGAACACCCCCATCGGCGACGGCCCCGTGCTGCTGCCCG
ACAACCACTACCTGAGCACCCAGTCCGCCCTGAGCAAAGACCCCAACGAGAAGCGCGATCACATGGTCCT
GCTGGAGTTCGTGACCGCCGCCGGGATCACTCTCGGCATGGACGAGCTGTACAAGAAGCTTATGGATGCT
GATTCTGCCTCCAGTTCTGAATCAGAGAGAAACATCACTATCATGGCTTCAGGGAACACAGGTGGTGAAA
AAGATGGCCTTCGGAATAGCACTGGACTTGGTTCCCAAAACAAGTTTGTAGTTGGTAGCAGCAGCAATAA
TGTGGGCCATGGAAGTAGTACTGGGCCATGGGGTTTTTCCCATGGAGCCATAATAAGCACATGTCAGGTC
TCTGTGGATGCTCCTGAAAGCAAATCTGAAAGTAGCAACAATAGAATGAATGCTTGGGGCACTGTAAGTT
CTTCATCAAATGGAGGGTTAAATCCAAGCACTTTGAATTCAGCTAGCAACCATGGTGCCTGGCCAGTATT
AGAGAACAATGGACTTGCCCTAAAAGGGCCTGTAGGGAGTGGTAGTTCTGGCATTAATATTCAGTGCAGT
ACTATAGGCCAGATGCCTAACAATCAGAGTATTAACTCTAAAGTGAGTGGTGGTTCTACCCATGGTACCT
GGGGAAGCCTTCAGGAAACTTGTGAATCTGAAGTAAGTGGTACACAGAAGGTTTCATTCAGTGGTCAACC
TCAAAATATTACCACTGAAATGACTGGACCAAATAACACTACTAACTTTATGACCTCTAGTTTACCAAAC
TCCGGTTCAGTGCAGAATAATGAGCTGCCTAGTAGTAACACAGGGGCCTGGCGTGTGAGCACAATGAATC
ATCCTCAGATGCAGGCTCCATCAGGTATGAATGGCACTTCCCTTTCTCACCTTAGCAATGGAGAGTCAAA
AAGTGGAGGCTCTTATGGTACTACATGGGGTGCCTATGGTTCTAATTACTCTGGAGACAAATGTTCAGGC
CCTAATGGCCAAGCTAATGGTGACACTGTGAATGCAACTCTAATGCAGCCTGGCGTAAATGGTCCTATGG
GCACTAACTTTCAAGTTAACACAAACAAAGGAGGTGGTGTGTGGGAATCTGGTGCAGCAAACTCCCAGAG
TACATCATGGGGAAGTGGAAATGGCGCAAATTCTGGAGGAAGTCGAAGAGGATGGGGAACCCCTGCACAA
AACACTGGCACTAATTTACCCAGCGTTGAGTGGAACAAACTGCCTAGCAATCAGCATTCCAATGATAGTG
CAAATGGCAATGGTAAGACGTTTACAAATGGATGGAAATCTACTGAGGAAGAGGATCAGGGTTCTGCCAC
ATCTCAGACAAATGAGCAAAGCAGTGTGTGGGCCAAAACAGGAGGTACAGTGGAGAGCGATGGTAGTACA
GAAAGCACTGGACGCCTTGAGGAAAAAGGAACTGGGGAAAGTCAGAGTAGAGACAGAAGAAAAATTGATC
AGCACACATTACTCCAAAGCATTGTAAACAGAACTGACTTAGATCCACGTGTCCTGTCCAACTCTGGTTG
GGGACAGACTCCTATTAAGCAGAATACTGCCTGGGATACAGAAACATCACCTAGAGGGGAACGAAAGACT
GACAATGGGACAGAGGCCTGGGGAAGCTCTGCAACACAGACTTTTAACTCAGGGGCATGTATAGATAAGA
CTAGCCCTAATGGTAATGATACCTCATCTGTATCAGGGTGGGGCGATCCCAAACCTGCTCTGAGGTGGGG
AGATTCCAAAGGCTCAAACTGCCAGGGGGGGTGGGAAGATGATTCTGCTGCTACAGGAATGGTCAAGAGC
AATCAGTGGGGGAATTGCAAAGAGGAGAAGGCTGCATGGAATGACTCGCAAAAGAATAAACAGGGATGGG
GTGATGGACAAAAATCAAGCCAAGGGTGGTCTGTTTCTGCCAGTGATAACTGGGGAGAAACTTCAAGGAA
TAACCATTGGGGTGAGGCCAATAAGAAATCCAGCTCAGGAGGTAGTGACAGTGACAGGTCCGTTTCCGGT
TGGAACGAACTTGGTAAAACTAGTTCTTTCACTTGGGGAAACAACATAAATCCAAATAATTCATCAGGAT
GGGATGAATCTTCTAAACCTACTCCTTCCCAGGGATGGGGAGACCCTCCAAAGTCTAATCAGTCTCTAGG
TTGGGGAGATTCGTCAAAGCCAGTCAGCTCTCCAGACTGGAACAAGCAACAAGACATTGTTGGATCTTGG
GGAATCCCACCAGCTACAGGCAAACCTCCTGGTACAGTCCCAAATGGCAACAGCCGTTCAGACCAGCAAG
CACAGGTACATCAGCTGCTAACGCCTGCAAGTGCCATCTCAAACAAAGAGGCAAGCAGTCTGAGTGGCAA
AAAAAGGAGAAGGGAAAGGGGAATGATGAAAGGTGGAAACAAACAAGAAGAAGCGTGGATAAATCCATTT
GTTAAACAGTTTTCAAACATCAGTTTTTCGAGAGACTCACCAGAGGAAAATGTACAAAGCAATAAGATGG
ACCTTTCTGGAGGAATGTTACAAGACAAACGAATGGAGATAGATAAACATAGCCTAAATATTGGTGATTA
CAATCGAACGGTCGGGAAAGGCCCTGGTTCTCGGCCTCAGATTTCCAAAGAGTCTTCCATGGAGCGCAAT
CCTTATTTTGATAAGGATGGCATTGTAGCAGATGAATCCCAAAACATGCAGTTTATGTCCAGTCAAAGCA
TGAAGCTTCCCCCTTCAAATAGTGCACTACCTAACCAGGCCCTTGGCTCCATAGCAGGGCTGGGTATGCA
AAACTTGAATTCTGTTAGACAGAATGGCAATCCCAGTATGTTTGGTGTTGGAAACACAGCAGCACAACCC
CGGGGCATGCAGCAGCCTCCAGCACAACCTCTTAGTTCATCTCAGCCTAATCTCCGTGCTCAAGTGCCTC
CTCCATTACTCTCCCCTCAGGTTCCAGTTTCATTGCTGAAGTATGCACCAAACAACGGTGGCCTGAATCC
ACTCTTTGGCCCTCAACAGGTAGCCATGCTGAACCAGCTATCCCAGCTAAACCAGCTTTCTCAGATCTCC
CAGTTACAGCGATTGTTAGCGCAGCAGCAAAGGGCGCAGAGTCAGAGAAGCGTGCCTTCTGGGAACCGGC
CGCAGCAAGACCAGCAGGGTCGACCTCTTAGTGTGCAGCAGCAAATGATGCAACAATCTCGTCAACTTGA
TCCAAACCTGTTGGTGAAGCAGCAGACTCCACCATCTCAGCAGCAGCCACTCCATCAGCCAGCCATGAAG
TCTTTCCTTGACAATGTCATGCCCCACACTACACCTGAGCTGCAAAAAGGGCCATCACCAATAAATGCTT
TCAGCAACTTCCCTATAGGCTTGAACTCAAACTTGAATGTAAATATGGATATGAACAGTATTAAAGAGCC
ACAGTCAAGACTAAGGAAGTGGACGACAGTGGACAGCATTTCTGTGAACACATCTTTGGATCAAAACTCC
AGCAAACATGGTGCTATTTCAAGTGGTTTCAGGCTGGAAGAGTCTCCATTTGTTCCCTATGACTTTATGA
ACAGCAGTACTTCACCAGCCAGTCCTCCAGGTTCAATAGGAGATGGCTGGCCACGTGCCAAATCGCCTAA
CGGCTCTAGCAGTGTTAATTGGCCACCAGAATTTCGTCCTGGTGAGCCATGGAAAGGTTATCCAAACATT
GACCCTGAAACTGACCCTTACGTCACTCCTGGCAGTGTCATAAACAATCTTTCAATTAATACTGTGCGGG
AAGTTGACCACCTCAGGGACAGGAACAGTGGGTCATCCTCATCCTTGAACACCACGCTGCCTTCAACTAG
TGCCTGGTCATCCATTCGTGCCTCCAACTACAACGTTCCCCTCAGCAGTACAGCACAAAGCACTTCAGCC
AGAAATAGTGATTCCAAATTGACATGGTCTCCTGGTTCAGTTACAAACACCTCTCTGGCTCATGAGCTGT
GGAAGGTCCCTTTGCCACCTAAAAACATCACTGCTCCGTCCCGCCCACCTCCGGGACTGACTGGTCAGAA
GCCACCCTTGTCTACGTGGGATAATTCTCCCCTTCGTATAGGTGGAGGATGGGGAAATTCTGACGCCAGA
TATACCCCAGGTTCCAGCTGGGGTGAGAGCAGCTCAGGGAGAATAACAAATTGGCTTGTTCTAAAAAACC
TTACACCTCAGATCGATGGCTCAACTCTGCGCACTCTGTGCATGCAGCACGGCCCGCTGATCACATTCCA
CCTGAACCTCCCTCACGGAAATGCTCTGGTCCGCTACAGTTCAAAAGAAGAGGTAGTGAAGGCACAAAAG
TCTCTGCACATGTGTGTACTGGGGAACACTACTATTCTTGCTGAGTTTGCCAGTGAAGAGGAGATCAGTC
GTTTCTTTGCACAAAGCCAGTCTCTGACCCCTTCTCCCGGCTGGCAGTCTCTCGGGTCCAGCCAGAGCCG
GCTGGGCTCCCTCGACTGTTCCCACTCATTCTCCAGCCGGACCGATCTCAATCACTGGAATGGTGCTGGG
CTGTCGGGAACTAACTGTGGAGACCTTCACGGCACTTCACTCTGGGGGACCCCGCATTATTCCACAAGCC
TGTGGGGTCCCCCAAGCAGCAGCGACCCCCGAGGAATTAGCAGCCCATCTCCCATTAACGCTTTTCTTTC
TGTTGACCACCTGGGTGGGGGTGGAGAGTCCATGTAATCTAGAGGGCCCGTTTAAACCCGCTGATCAGCC
TCGACTGTGCCTTCTAGTTGCCAGCCATCTGTTGTTTGCCCCTCCCCCGTGCCTTCCTTGACCCTGGAAG
GTGCCACTCCCACTGTCCTTTCCTAATAAAATGAGGAAATTGCATCGCATTGTCTGAGTAGGTGTCATTC
TATTCTGGGGGGTGGGGTGGGGCAGGACAGCAAGGGGGAGGATTGGGAAGACAATAGCAGGCATGCTGGG
GATGCGGTGGGCTCTATGGCTTCTGAGGCGGAAAGAACCAGCTGGGGCTCTAGGGGGTATCCCC
[124 nt withheld, positions 6575-6698]
C
[91 nt withheld, positions 6700-6790]
A
[49 nt withheld, positions 6792-6840]
CCTTTGACGTTGGAGTCCACGTTCTTT
[37 nt withheld, positions 6868-6904]
ACCCTATCTCGGTCTATTCTTTTGATTTATAAGGGATTTTGCCGATTTCGGCCTATTGGTTAAAAAATGA
GCTGATTTAACAAAAATTTAACGCGAATTAATTCTGTGGAATGTGTGTCAGTTAGGGTGTGGAAAGTCCC
CAGGCTCCCCAGCAGGCAGAAGTATGCAAAGCATGCATCTCAATTAGTCAGCAACCAGGTGTGGAAAGTC
CCCAGGCTCCCCAGCAGGCAGAAGTATGCAAAGCATGCATCTCAATTAGTCAGCAACCATAGTCCCGCCC
CTAACTCCGCCCATCCCGCCCCTAACTCCGCCCAGTTCCGCCCATTCTCCGCCCCATGGCTGACTAATTT
TTTTTATTTATGCAGAGGCCGAGGCCGCCTCTGCCTCTGAGCTATTCCAGAAGTAGTGAGGAGGCTTTTT
TGGAGGCCTAGGCTTTTGCAAAAAGCTCCCGGGAGCTTGTATATCCATTTTCGGATCTGATCAAGAGACA
GGATGAGGATCGTTTCGCATGATTGAACAAGATGGATTGCACGCAGGTTCTCCGGCCGCTTGGGTGGAGA
GGCTATTCGGCTATGACTGGGCACAACAGACAATCGGCTGCTCTGATGCCGCCGTGTTCCGGCTGTCAGC
GCAGGGGCGCCCGGTTCTTTTTGTCAAGACCGACCTGTCCGGTGCCCTGAATGAACTGCAGGACGAGGCA
GCGCGGCTATCGTGGCTGGCCACGACGGGCGTTCCTTGCGCAGCTGTGCTCGACGTTGTCACTGAAGCGG
GAAGGGACTGGCTGCTATTGGGCGAAGTGCCGGGGCAGGATCTCCTGTCATCTCACCTTGCTCCTGCCGA
GAAAGTATCCATCATGGCTGATGCAATGCGGCGGCTGCATACGCTTGATCCGGCTACCTGCCCATTCGAC
CACCAAGCGAAACATCGCATCGAGCGAGCACGTACTCGGATGGAAGCCGGTCTTGTCGATCAGGATGATC
TGGACGAAGAGCATCAGGGGCTCGCGCCAGCCGAACTGTTCGCCAGGCTCAAGGCGCGCATGCCCGACGG
CGAGGATCTCGTCGTGACCCATGGCGATGCCTGCTTGCCGAATATCATGGTGGAAAATGGCCGCTTTTCT
GGATTCATCGACTGTGGCCGGCTGGGTGTGGCGGACCGCTATCAGGACATAGCGTTGGCTACCCGTGATA
TTGCTGAAGAGCTTGGCGGCGAATGGGCTGACCGCTTCCTCGTGCTTTACGGTATCGCCGCTCCCGATTC
GCAGCGCATCGCCTTCTATCGCCTTCTTGACGAGTTCTTCTGAGCGGGACTCTGGGGTTCGAAATGACCG
ACCAAGCGACGCCCAACCTGCCATCACGAGATTTCGATTCCACCGCCGCCTTCTATGAAAGGTTGGGCTT
CGGAATCGTTTTCCGGGACGCCGGCTGGATGATCCTCCAGCGCGGGGATCTCATGCTGGAGTTCTTCGCC
CACCCCAACTTGTTTATTGCAGCTTATAATGGTTACAAATAAAGCAATAGCATCACAAATTTCACAAATA
AAGCATTTTTTTCACTGCATTCTAGTTGTGGTTTGTCCAAACTCATCAATGTATCTTATCATGTCTGTAT
ACCGTCGACCTCTAGCTAGAGCTTGGCGTAATCATGGTCATAGCTGTTTCCTGTGTGAAATTGTTATCCG
CTCACAATTCCACACAACATACGAGCCGGAAGCATAAAGTGTAAAGCCTGGGGTGCCTAATGAGTGAGCT
AACTCACATTAATTGCGTTGCGCTCACTGCCCGCTTTCCAGTCGGGAAACCTGTCGTGCCAGCTGCATTA
ATGAATCGGCCAACGCGCGGGGAGAGGCGGTTTGCGTATTGGGCGCTCTTCCGCTTCCTCGCTCACTGAC
TCGCTGCGCTCGGTCGTTCGGCTGCGGCGAGCGGTATCAGCTCACTCAAAGGCGGTAATACGGTTATCCA
CAGAATCAGGGGATAACGCAGGAAAGAACATGTGAGCAAAAGGCCAGCAAAAGGCCAGGAACCGTAAAAA
GGCCGCGTTGCTGGCGTTTTTCCATAGGCTCCGCCCCCCTGACGAGCATCACAAAAATCGACGCTCAAGT
CAGAGGTGGCGAAACCCGACAGGACTATAAAGATACCAGGCGTTTCCCCCTGGAAGCTCCCTCGTGCGCT
CTCCTGTTCCGACCCTGCCGCTTACCGGATACCTGTCCGCCTTTCTCCCTTCGGGAAGCGTGGCGCTTTC
TCATAGCTCACGCTGTAGGTATCTCAGTTCGGTGTAGGTCGTTCGCTCCAAGCTGGGCTGTGTGCACGAA
CCCCCCGTTCAGCCCGACCGCTGCGCCTTATCCGGTAACTATCGTCTTGAGTCCAACCCGGTAAGACACG
ACTTATCGCCACTGGCAGCAGCCACTGGTAACAGGATTAGCAGAGCGAGGTATGTAGGCGGTGCTACAGA
GTTCTTGAAGTGGTGGCCTAACTACGGCTACACTAGAAGAACAGTATTTGGTATCTGCGCTCTGCTGAAG
CCAGTTACCTTCGGAAAAAGAGTTGGTAGCTCTTGATCCGGCAAACAAACCACCGCTGGTAGCGGTTTTT
TTGTTTGCAAGCAGCAGATTACGCGCAGAAAAAAAGGATCTCAAGAAGATCCTTTGATCTTTTCTACGGG
GTCTGACGCTCAGTGGAACGAAAACTCACGTTAAGGGATTTTGGTCATGAGATTATCAAAAAGGATCTTC
ACCTAGATCCTTTTAAATTAAAAATGAAGTTTTAAATCAATCTAAAGTATATATGAGTAAACTTGGTCTG
ACAGTTACCAATGCTTAATCAGTGAGGCACCTATCTCAGCGATCTGTCTATTTCGTTCATCCATAGTTGC
CTGACTCCCCGTCGTGTAGATAACTACGATACGGGAGGGCTTACCATCTGGCCCCAGTGCTGCAATGATA
CCGCGAGACCCACGCTCACCGGCTCCAGATTTATCAGCAATAAACCAGCCAGCCGGAAGGGCCGAGCGCA
GAAGTGGTCCTGCAACTTTATCCGCCTCCATCCAGTCTATTAATTGTTGCCGGGAAGCTAGAGTAAGTAG
TTCGCCAGTTAATAGTTTGCGCAACGTTGTTGCCATTGCTACAGGCATCGTGGTGTCACGCTCGTCGTTT
GGTATGGCTTCATTCAGCTCCGGTTCCCAACGATCAAGGCGAGTTACATGATCCCCCATGTTGTGCAAAA
AAGCGGTTAGCTCCTTCGGTCCTCCGATCGTTGTCAGAAGTAAGTTGGCCGCAGTGTTATCACTCATGGT
TATGGCAGCACTGCATAATTCTCTTACTGTCATGCCATCCGTAAGATGCTTTTCTGTGACTGGTGAGTAC
TCAACCAAGTCATTCTGAGAATAGTGTATGCGGCGACCGAGTTGCTCTTGCCCGGCGTCAATACGGGATA
ATACCGCGCCACATAGCAGAACTTTAAAAGTGCTCATCATTGGAAAACGTTCTTCGGGGCGAAAACTCTC
AAGGATCTTACCGCTGTTGAGATCCAGTTCGATGTAACCCACTCGTGCACCCAACTGATCTTCAGCATCT
TTTACTTTCACCAGCGTTTCTGGGTGAGCAAAAACAGGAAGGCAAAATGCCGCAAAAAAGGGAATAAGGG
CGACACGGAAATGTTGAATACTCATACTCTTCCTTTTTCAATATTATTGAAGCATTTATCAGGGTTATTG
TCTCATGAGCGGATACATATTTGAATGTATTTAGAAAAATAAACAAATAGGGGTTCCGCGCACATTTCCC
CGAAAAGTGCCACCTGACGTC
