>Addgene plasmid #42036 | pmyc-GFP-TNRC6A-del.GW-II+III | addgene partial sequence | sequence record 59519 | EGFP-C 5'-CATGGTCCTGCTGGAGTTCGTG-3'
GACGAGCTGTACAAGTCCGGCGGCAAGCTTATGGATGCTGATTCTGCCTCCAGTTCTGAATCAGAGAGAA
ACATCACTATCATGGCTTCAGGGAACACAGGTGGTGAAAAAGATGGCCTTCGGAATAGCACTGGACTTGG
TTCCCAAAACAAGTTTGTAGTTGGTAGCAGCAGCAATAATGTGGGCCATGGAAGTAGTACTGGGCCATGG
GGTTTTTCCCATGGAGCCATAATAAGCACATGTCAGGTCTCTGTGGATGCTCCTGAAAGCAAATCTGAAA
GTAGCAACAATAGAATGAATGCTTGGGGCACTGTAAGTTCTTCATCAAATGGAGGGTTAAATCCAAGCAC
TTTGAATTCAGCTAGCAACCATGGTGCCTGGCCAGTATTAGAGAACAATGGACTTGCCCTAAAAGGGCCT
GTAGGGAGTGGTAGTTCTGGCATTAATATTCAGTGCAGTACTATAGGCCAGATGCCTAACAATCAGAGTA
TTAACTCTAAAGTGAGTGGTGGTTCTACCCATGGTACCTGGGGAAGCCTTCAGGAAACTTGTGAATCTGA
AGTAAGTGGTACACAGAAGGTTTCATTCAGTGGTCAACCTCAAAATATTACCACTGAAATGACTGGACCA
AATAACACTACTAACTTTATGACCTCTAGTTTACCAAACTCCGGTTCAGTGCAGAATAATGAGCTGCCTA
GTAGTAACACAGGGGCCTGGCGTGTGAGCACAATGAATCATCCTCAGATGCAGGCTCCATCAGGTATGAA
TGGCACTTCCCTTTCTCACCTTAGCAATGGAGAGTCAAAAAGTGGAGGCTCTTATGGTACTACATGGGGT
GCCTATGGTTCTAATTACTCTGGAGACAAATGTTCAGGCCCTAATGGCCAAGCTAATGGTGACACTGTGA
ATGCAACTCTAATGCAGCCTGGCGTAAATGGTCCTATGGGCACTAACTTTCAAGTTAACACAAACAAAG
