>Addgene plasmid #42036 | pmyc-GFP-TNRC6A-del.GW-II+III | addgene partial sequence | sequence record 60070 | CMV-F 5'-CGCAAATGGGCGGTAGGCGTG-3'
AGCAGAGCTCTCTGGCTAACTAGAGAACCCACTGCTTACTGGCTTATCGAAATTAATACGACTCACTATA
GGGAGACCCAAGCTGGCTAGCCCACCATGGAACAAAAACTCATCTCAGAAGAGGATCTGTCCGGCGGCAT
GGTGAGCAAGGGCGAGGAGCTGTTCACCGGGGTGGTGCCCATCCTGGTCGAGCTGGACGGCGACGTAAAC
GGCCACAAGTTCAGCGTGTCCGGCGAGGGCGAGGGCGATGCCACCTACGGCAAGCTGACCCTGAAGTTCA
TCTGCACCACCGGCAAGCTGCCCGTGCCCTGGCCCACCCTCGTGACCACCCTGACCTACGGCGTGCAGTG
CTTCAGCCGCTACCCCGACCACATGAAGCAGCACGACTTCTTCAAGTCCGCCATGCCCGAAGGCTACGTC
CAGGAGCGCACCATCTTCTTCAAGGACGACGGCAACTACAAGACCCGCGCCGAGGTGAAGTTCGAGGGCG
ACACCCTGGTGAACCGCATCGAGCTGAAGGGCATCGACTTCAAGGAGGACGGCAACATCCTGGGGCACAA
GCTGGAGTACAACTACAACAGCCACAACGTCTATATCATGGCCGACAAGCAGAAGAACGGCATCAAGGTG
AACTTCAAGATCCGCCACAACATCGAGGACGGCAGCGTGCAGCTCGCCGACCACTACCAGCAGAACACCC
CCATCGGCGACGGCCCCGTGCTGCTGCCCGACAACCACTACCTGAGCACCCAGTCCGCCCTGAGCAAAGA
CCCCAACGAGAAGCGCGATCACATGGTCCTGCTGGAGTTCGTGACCGCCGCCGGGATCACTCTCGGCATG
GACGA
