>Addgene plasmid #42036 | pmyc-GFP-TNRC6A-del.GW-II+III | addgene partial sequence | sequence record 60071 | hTNRC6A-R1 5'-GGAAATCTGAGGCCGAGAAC-3'
TCGATTGTAATCACCAATATTTAGGCTATGTTTATCTATCTCCATTCGTTTGTCTTGTAACATTCCTCCA
GAAAGGTCCATCTTATTGCTTTGTACATTTTCCTCTGGTGAGTCTCTCGAAAAACTGATGTTTGAAAACT
GTTTAACAAATGGATTTATCCACGCTTCTTCTTGTTTGTTTCCACCTTTCATCATTCCCCTTTCCCTTCT
CCTTTTTTTGCCACTCAGACTGCTTGCCTCTTTGTTTGAGATGGCACTTGCAGGCGTTAGCAGCTGATGT
ACCTGTGCTTGCTGGTCTGAACGGCTGTTGCCATTTGGGACTGTACCAGGAGGTTTGCCTGTAGCTGGTG
GGATTCCCCAAGATCCAACAATGTCTTGTTGCTTGTTCCAGTCTGGAGAGCTGACTGGCTTTGACGAATC
TCCCCAACCTAGAGACTGATTAGACTTTGGAGGGTCTCCCCATCCCTGGGAAGGAGTAGGTTTAGAAGAT
TCATCCCATCCTGATGAATTATTTGGATTTATGTTGTTTCCCCAAGTGAAAGAACTAGTTTTACCAAGTT
CGTTCCAACCGGAAACGGACCTGTCACTGTCACTACCTCCTGAGCTGGATTTCTTATTGGCCTCACCCCA
ATGGTTATTCCTTGAAGTTTCTCCCCAGTTATCACTGGCAGAAACAGACCACCCTTGGCTTGATTTTTGT
CCATCACCCCATCCCTGTTTATTCTTTTGCGAGTCATTCCATGCAGCCTTCTCCTCTTTGCAATTCCCCC
ACTGATTGCTCTTGACCATTCCTGTAGCAGCAGAATCATCTTCCCACCCCCCCTGGCAGTTTGAGCCTTT
GGAATCTCCCCACCTCA
