>Addgene plasmid #42036 | pmyc-GFP-TNRC6A-del.GW-II+III | addgene partial sequence | sequence record 60075 | hTNRC6A-F1 5'-atgagcaaagcagtgtgtgg-3'
AGCGATGGTAGTACAGAAAGCACTGGACGCCTTGAGGAAAAAGGAACTGGGGAAAGTCAGAGTAGAGACA
GAAGAAAAATTGATCAGCACACATTACTCCAAAGCATTGTAAACAGAACTGACTTAGATCCACGTGTCCT
GTCCAACTCTGGTTGGGGACAGACTCCTATTAAGCAGAATACTGCCTGGGATACAGAAACATCACCTAGA
GGGGAACGAAAGACTGACAATGGGACAGAGGCCTGGGGAAGCTCTGCAACACAGACTTTTAACTCAGGGG
CATGTATAGATAAGACTAGCCCTAATGGTAATGATACCTCATCTGTATCAGGGTGGGGCGATCCCAAACC
TGCTCTGAGGTGGGGAGATTCCAAAGGCTCAAACTGCCAGGGGGGGTGGGAAGATGATTCTGCTGCTACA
GGAATGGTCAAGAGCAATCAGTGGGGGAATTGCAAAGAGGAGAAGGCTGCATGGAATGACTCGCAAAAGA
ATAAACAGGGATGGGGTGATGGACAAAAATCAAGCCAAGGGTGGTCTGTTTCTGCCAGTGATAACTGGGG
AGAAACTTCAAGGAATAACCATTGGGGTGAGGCCAATAAGAAATCCAGCTCAGGAGGTAGTGACAGTGAC
AGGTCCGTTTCCGGTTGGAACGAACTTGGTAAAACTAGTTCTTTCACTTGGGGAAACAACATAAATCCAA
ATAATTCATCAGGATGGGATGAATCTTCTAAACCTACTCCTTCCCAGGGATGGGGAGACCCTCCAAAGTC
TAATCAGTCTCTAGGTTGGGGAGATTCGTCAAAGCCAGTCAGCTCTCCAGACTGGAACAAGCAACAAGAC
ATTGTTGGATCTTGGGGAATCC
